Addgene plasmid #117591: pEPOR2KN0019
Purpose: Level2 MoClo construct, containing level1 plant expression cassettes for SpCas9-KA(pEPOR1CB0009) and sgRNA_NbPDS+1 mismatch(pEPOR1CB019)
Depositing lab: Nicola Patron. Depositing organization: Earlham Institute. Publication: Comparison of efficiency and specificity of CRISPR-associated (Cas) nucleases in plants: An expanded toolkit for precision genome engineering. Raitskin O, Schudoma C, West A, Patron NJ. PLoS One. 2019 Feb 27;14(2):e0211598. doi: 10.1371/journal.pone.0211598. eCollection 2019. PubMed 30811422.
Backbone
  Vector backbone: pICSL4723
  Vector type: Plant Expression
Growth in bacteria
  Bacterial resistance: Kanamycin, 50 μg/mL
  Growth temperature: 37°C
  Growth strain: DH5alpha
  Copy number: High Copy
Gene/Insert
  Gene/Insert name: [35S:SpCas9-KA(pEPOR1CB0009) ] +[AtU6-26:sgRNA]
  Species: Synthetic
  Cloning method: Restriction Enzyme; 5′ cloning site BpiI (destroyed during cloning); 3′ cloning site BpiI (destroyed during cloning)
Terms and licenses: Academic/Nonprofit Terms; Industry Terms: Not Available to Industry
Depositor comments: Please visit https://www.biorxiv.org/content/early/2018/09/20/422766 for BioRxiv preprint
How to cite: pEPOR2KN0019 was a gift from Nicola Patron (Addgene plasmid # 117591 ; http://n2t.net/addgene:117591 ; RRID:Addgene_117591)
