[The description below was written by a language model from this plasmid's Addgene catalogue record and pLannotate feature annotations shown in this document.]
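Description:
pEPOR2KN0019 is a Level 2 MoClo (Golden Gate) plant expression construct built in the binary backbone pICSL4723, into which two Level 1 transcription units were assembled using BpiI sites that were destroyed during cloning. The annotated 11.3 kb sequence shows the hallmarks of an Agrobacterium T-DNA vector. Nopaline-type left and right border repeats flank the payload. The pVS1 origin, with its RepA replication and StaA stability genes, supports maintenance in Agrobacterium. A high-copy ColE1/pUC-type origin and a kanamycin resistance gene (aphA-3, driven by a bla promoter) provide propagation and selection in E. coli. No plant selectable marker is annotated between the borders.

The first cassette expresses the Streptococcus pyogenes Cas9 variant that the record calls SpCas9-KA; the record does not explain this designation. Expression is driven by an enhanced CaMV 35S promoter with a duplicated enhancer, followed by the TMV Ω translational leader. An EYFP coding sequence lies directly downstream of Cas9 and before the NOS terminator, which suggests a fluorescent fusion for monitoring nuclease expression, although the catalogue entry does not mention it. The second cassette is listed as an Arabidopsis U6-26 promoter driving a single guide RNA. The feature table detects only the SpCas9 gRNA scaffold, so the promoter and spacer are unannotated. According to the stated purpose, the guide targets NbPDS (presumably Nicotiana benthamiana phytoene desaturase) but carries one mismatch to the target. The construct therefore appears designed to test how well this Cas9 variant tolerates imperfect guide–target pairing, as part of a comparison of the efficiency and specificity of Cas nucleases in plants.
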