Features (pLannotate 1.2.2; 16 found; start..end, strand, type, name):
    127..803     +  promoter       CaMV 35S promoter (enhanced): cauliflower mosaic virus 35S promoter with a duplicated enhancer region
    828..881     +  misc_feature   TMV Ω: translational enhancer from the tobacco mosaic virus 5'-leader sequence (Gallie et al., 1988)
    890..4993    +  CDS            Cas9: Cas9 (Csn1) endonuclease from the Streptococcus pyogenes Type II CRISPR/Cas system generates RNA-guided double strand breaks in DNA
   5033..5749    +  CDS            EYFP: EYFP is a basic (constitutively fluorescent) green/yellow fluorescent protein published in 1996, derived from Aequorea victoria. It is reported to be a very rapidly-maturing weak dimer with high acid sensitivity.
   5765..6017    +  terminator     NOS terminator: nopaline synthase terminator and poly(A) signal
   6269..6344    +  misc_RNA       gRNA scaffold: guide RNA scaffold for the Streptococcus pyogenes CRISPR/Cas9 system
   6356..6377    -  protein_bind   attB2 (fragment): mutant version of attB; recombination site for the Gateway® BP reaction BP Clonase™
   6449..6473    +  misc_feature   RB T-DNA repeat: right border repeat from nopaline C58 T-DNA
   6782..7411    +  CDS            pVS1 StaA: stability protein from the Pseudomonas plasmid pVS1 (Heeb et al., 2000)
   7840..8913    +  CDS            pVS1 RepA: replication protein from the Pseudomonas plasmid pVS1 (Heeb et al., 2000)
   8979..9173    +  rep_origin     pVS1 oriV: origin of replication for the Pseudomonas plasmid pVS1 (Heeb et al., 2000)
   9235..9303    +  promoter       AmpR promoter (fragment): bla
   9381..9485    +  promoter       AmpR promoter: bla
   9486..10280   +  CDS            KanR: aminoglycoside phosphotransferase; aphA-3; confers resistance to kanamycin
  10451..11039   +  rep_origin     ori: high-copy-number ColE1/pMB1/pBR322/pUC origin of replication
  11175..11199   +  misc_feature   LB T-DNA repeat: left border repeat from nopaline C58 T-DNA
>Addgene plasmid #117591 | pEPOR2KN0019 | addgene full sequence | sequence record 228294 | Addgene NGS Result
GAACACTCTGTGCCGATGTATCACCTCTCGCAAGAATTCAAGCTTGGAGGTCAACATGGTGGAGCACGAC
ACTCTGGTCTACTCCAAAAATGTCAAAGATACAGTCTCAGAAGATCAAAGGGCTATTGAGACTTTTCAAC
AAAGGATAATTTCGGGAAACCTCCTCGGATTCCATTGCCCAGCTATCTGTCACTTCATCGAAAGGACAGT
AGAAAAGGAAGGTGGCTCCTACAAATGCCATCATTGCGATAAAGGAAAGGCTATCATTCAAGATCTCTCT
GCCGACAGTGGTCCCAAAGATGGACCCCCACCCACGAGGAGCATCGTGGAAAAAGAAGAGGTTCCAACCA
CGTCTACAAAGCAAGTGGATTGATGTGATAACATGGTGGAGCACGACACTCTGGTCTACTCCAAAAATGT
CAAAGATACAGTCTCAGAAGATCAAAGGGCTATTGAGACTTTTCAACAAAGGATAATTTCGGGAAACCTC
CTCGGATTCCATTGCCCAGCTATCTGTCACTTCATCGAAAGGACAGTAGAAAAGGAAGGTGGCTCCTACA
AATGCCATCATTGCGATAAAGGAAAGGCTATCATTCAAGATCTCTCTGCCGACAGTGGTCCCAAAGATGG
ACCCCCACCCACGAGGAGCATCGTGGAAAAAGAAGAGGTTCCAACCACGTCTACAAAGCAAGTGGATTGA
TGTGACATCTCCACTGACGTAAGGGATGACGCACAATCCCACTATCCTTCGCAAGACCCTTCCTCTATAT
AAGGAAGTTCATTTCATTTGGAGAGGACACGCTCGAGTATAAGAGCTCATTTTTACAACAATTACCAACA
ACAACAAACAACAAACAACATTACAATTACATTTACAATTATCGATACAATGGACAAGAAGTACTCCATT
GGGCTCGATATCGGCACAAACAGCGTCGGCTGGGCCGTCATTACGGACGAGTACAAGGTGCCGAGCAAAA
AATTCAAAGTTCTGGGCAATACCGATCGCCACAGCATAAAGAAGAACCTCATTGGCGCCCTCCTGTTCGA
CTCCGGGGAGACGGCCGAAGCCACGCGGCTCAAAAGAACAGCACGGCGCAGATATACCCGCAGAAAGAAT
CGGATCTGCTACCTGCAGGAGATCTTTAGTAATGAGATGGCTAAGGTGGATGACTCTTTCTTCCATAGGC
TGGAGGAGTCCTTTTTGGTGGAGGAGGATAAAAAGCACGAGCGCCACCCAATCTTTGGCAATATCGTGGA
CGAGGTGGCGTACCATGAAAAGTACCCAACCATATATCATCTGAGGAAGAAGCTTGTAGACAGTACTGAT
AAGGCTGACTTGCGGTTGATCTATCTCGCGCTGGCGCATATGATCAAATTTCGGGGACACTTCCTCATCG
AGGGGGACCTGAACCCAGACAACAGCGATGTCGACAAACTCTTTATCCAACTGGTTCAGACTTACAATCA
GCTTTTCGAAGAGAACCCGATCAACGCATCCGGAGTTGACGCCAAAGCAATCCTGAGCGCTAGGCTGTCC
AAATCCCGGCGGCTCGAAAACCTCATCGCACAGCTCCCTGGGGAGAAGAAGAACGGCCTGTTTGGTAATC
TTATCGCCCTGTCACTCGGGCTGACCCCCAACTTTAAATCTAACTTCGACCTGGCCGAAGATGCCAAGCT
TCAACTGAGCAAAGACACCTACGATGATGATCTCGACAATCTGCTGGCCCAGATCGGCGACCAGTACGCA
GACCTTTTTTTGGCGGCAAAGAACCTGTCAGACGCCATTCTGCTGAGTGATATTCTGCGAGTGAACACGG
AGATCACCAAAGCTCCGCTGAGCGCTAGTATGATCAAGCGCTATGATGAGCACCACCAAGACTTGACTTT
GCTGAAGGCCCTTGTCAGACAGCAACTGCCTGAGAAGTACAAGGAAATTTTCTTCGATCAGTCTAAAAAT
GGCTACGCCGGATACATTGACGGCGGAGCAAGCCAGGAGGAATTTTACAAATTTATTAAGCCCATCTTGG
AAAAAATGGACGGCACCGAGGAGCTGCTGGTAAAGCTTAACAGAGAAGATCTGTTGCGCAAACAGCGCAC
TTTCGACAATGGAAGCATCCCCCACCAGATTCACCTGGGCGAACTGCACGCTATCCTCAGGCGGCAAGAG
GATTTCTACCCCTTTTTGAAAGATAACAGGGAAAAGATTGAGAAAATCCTCACATTTCGGATACCCTACT
ATGTAGGCCCCCTCGCCCGGGGAAATTCCAGATTCGCGTGGATGACTCGCAAATCAGAAGAGACTATCAC
TCCCTGGAACTTCGAGGAAGTCGTGGATAAGGGGGCCTCTGCCCAGTCCTTCATCGAAAGGATGACTAAC
TTTGATAAAAATCTGCCTAACGAAAAGGTGCTTCCTAAACACTCTCTGCTGTACGAGTACTTCACAGTTT
ATAACGAGCTCACCAAGGTCAAATACGTCACAGAAGGGATGAGAAAGCCAGCATTCCTGTCTGGAGAGCA
GAAGAAAGCTATCGTGGACCTCCTCTTCAAGACGAACCGGAAAGTTACCGTGAAACAGCTCAAAGAAGAT
TATTTCAAAAAGATTGAATGTTTCGACTCTGTTGAAATCAGCGGAGTGGAGGATCGCTTCAACGCATCCC
TGGGAACGTATCACGATCTCCTGAAAATCATTAAAGACAAGGACTTCCTGGACAATGAGGAGAACGAGGA
CATTCTTGAGGACATTGTCCTCACCCTTACGTTGTTTGAAGATAGGGAGATGATTGAAGAACGCTTGAAA
ACTTACGCTCATCTCTTCGACGACAAAGTCATGAAACAGCTCAAGAGGCGCCGATATACAGGATGGGGGC
GGCTGTCAAGAAAACTGATCAATGGGATCCGAGACAAGCAGAGTGGAAAGACAATCCTGGATTTTCTTAA
GTCCGATGGATTTGCCAACCGGAACTTCATGCAGTTGATCCATGATGACTCTCTCACCTTTAAGGAGGAC
ATCCAGAAAGCACAAGTTTCTGGCCAGGGGGACAGTCTCCACGAGCACATCGCTAATCTTGCAGGTAGCC
CAGCTATCAAAAAGGGAATACTGCAGACCGTTAAGGTCGTGGATGAACTCGTCAAAGTAATGGGAAGGCA
TAAGCCCGAGAATATCGTTATCGAGATGGCCCGAGAGAACCAAACTACCCAGAAGGGACAGAAGAACAGT
AGGGAAAGGATGAAGAGGATTGAAGAGGGTATAAAAGAACTGGGGTCCCAAATCCTTAAGGAACACCCAG
TTGAAAACACCCAGCTTCAGAATGAGAAGCTCTACCTGTACTACCTGCAGAACGGCAGGGACATGTACGT
GGATCAGGAACTGGACATCAATCGGCTCTCCGACTACGACGTGGATCATATCGTGCCCCAGTCTTTTCTC
AAAGATGATTCTATTGATAATGCAGTGTTGACAAGATCCGATAAAAATAGAGGGAAGAGTGATAACGTCC
CCTCAGAAGAAGTTGTCAAGAAAATGAAAAATTATTGGCGGCAGCTGCTGAACGCCAAACTGATCACACA
ACGGAAGTTCGATAATCTGACTAAGGCTGAACGAGGTGGCCTGTCTGAGTTGGATAAAGCCGGCTTCATC
AAAAGGCAGCTTGTTGAGACACGCCAGATCACCAAGCACGTGGCCCAAATTCTCGATTCACGCATGAACA
CCAAGTACGATGAAAATGACAAACTGATTCGAGAGGTGAAAGTTATTACTCTGAAGTCTAAGCTGGTTTC
AGATTTCAGAAAGGACTTTCAGTTTTATAAGGTGAGAGAGATCAACAATTACCACCATGCGCATGATGCC
TACCTGAATGCAGTGGTAGGCACTGCACTTATCAAAAAATATCCCAAGCTTGAATCTGAATTTGTTTACG
GAGACTATAAAGTGTACGATGTTAGGAAAATGATCGCAAAGTCTGAGCAGGAAATAGGCAAGGCCACCGC
TAAGTACTTCTTTTACAGCAATATTATGAATTTTTTCAAGACCGAGATTACACTGGCCAATGGAGAGATT
CGGAAGCGACCACTTATCGAAACAAACGGAGAAACAGGAGAAATCGTGTGGGACAAGGGTAGGGATTTCG
CGACAGTCCGGAAGGTCCTGTCCATGCCGCAGGTGAACATCGTTAAAAAGACCGAAGTACAGACCGGAGG
CTTCTCCAAGGAAAGTATCCTCCCGAAAAGGAACAGCGACAAGCTGATCGCACGCAAAAAAGATTGGGAC
CCCAAGAAATACGGCGGATTCGATTCTCCTACAGTCGCTTACAGTGTACTGGTTGTGGCCAAAGTGGAGA
AAGGGAAGTCTAAAAAACTCAAAAGCGTCAAGGAACTGCTGGGCATCACAATCATGGAGCGATCAAGCTT
CGAAAAAAACCCCATCGACTTTCTCGAGGCGAAAGGATATAAAGAGGTCAAAAAAGACCTCATCATTAAG
CTTCCCAAGTACTCTCTCTTTGAGCTTGAAAACGGCCGGAAACGAATGCTCGCTAGTGCGGGCGAGCTGC
AGAAAGGTAACGAGCTGGCACTGCCCTCTAAATACGTTAATTTCTTGTATCTGGCCAGCCACTATGAAAA
GCTCAAAGGATCTCCCGAAGATAATGAGCAGAAGCAGCTGTTCGTGGAACAACACAAACACTACCTTGAT
GAGATCATCGAGCAAATAAGCGAATTCTCCAAAAGAGTGATCCTCGCCGACGCTAACCTCGATAAGGTGC
TTTCTGCTTACAATAAGCACAGGGATAAGCCCATCAGGGAGCAGGCAGAAAACATTATCCACTTGTTTAC
TCTGACCAACTTGGGCGCGCCTGCAGCCTTCAAGTACTTCGACACCACCATAGACAGAAAGCGGTACACC
TCTACAAAGGAGGTCCTGGACGCCACACTGATTCATCAGTCAATTACGGGGCTCTATGAAACAAGAATCG
ACCTCTCTCAGCTCGGTGGAGACAGCAGGGCTGACCCCAAGAAGAAGAGGAAGGTGGGTTCGATGGTGAG
CAAGGGCGAGGAGCTGTTCACCGGGGTGGTGCCCATCCTGGTCGAGCTGGACGGCGACGTAAACGGCCAC
AAGTTCAGCGTGTCCGGCGAGGGCGAGGGCGATGCCACCTACGGCAAGCTGACCCTGAAGTTCATCTGCA
CCACCGGCAAGCTGCCCGTGCCCTGGCCCACCCTCGTGACCACCTTCGGCTACGGCCTGCAGTGCTTCGC
CCGCTACCCCGACCACATGAAGCAGCACGACTTCTTCAAGTCCGCCATGCCCGAAGGCTACGTCCAGGAG
CGCACCATCTTCTTCAAGGACGACGGCAACTACAAGACCCGCGCCGAGGTGAAGTTCGAGGGCGACACCC
TGGTGAACCGCATCGAGCTGAAGGGCATCGACTTCAAGGAGGACGGCAACATCCTGGGGCACAAGCTGGA
GTACAACTACAACAGCCACAACGTCTATATCATGGCCGACAAGCAGAAGAACGGCATCAAGGTGAACTTC
AAGATCCGCCACAACATCGAGGACGGCAGCGTGCAGCTCGCCGACCACTACCAGCAGAACACCCCCATCG
GCGACGGCCCCGTGCTGCTGCCCGACAACCACTACCTGAGCTACCAGTCCGCCCTGAGCAAAGACCCCAA
CGAGAAGCGCGATCACATGGTCCTGCTGGAGTTCGTGACCGCCGCCGGGATCACTCTCGGCATGGACGAG
CTGTACAAGTGAGCTTGTCAAGCAGATCGTTCAAACATTTGGCAATAAAGTTTCTTAAGATTGAATCCTG
TTGCCGGTCTTGCGATGATTATCATATAATTTCTGTTGAATTACGTTAAGCATGTAATAATTAACATGTA
ATGCATGACGTTATTTATGAGATGGGTTTTTATGATTAGAGTCCCGCAATTATACATTTAATACGCGATA
GAAAACAAAATATAGCGCGCAAACTAGGATAAATTATCGCGCGCGGTGTCATCTATGTTACTAGATCGAC
GCTACTAGAATTCGAGCTCGGAGCATCTTCATTCTTAAGATATGAAGATAATCTTCAAAAGGCCCCTGGG
AATCTGAAAGAAGAGAAGCAGGCCCATTTATATGGGAAAGAACAATAGTATTTCTTATATAGGCCCATTT
AAGTTGAAAACAATCTTCAAAAGTCCCACATCGCTTAGATAAGAAAACGAAGCTGAGTTTATATACAGCT
AGAGTCGAAGTAGTGATTGCCGTTAGTTTGAGAGTCCAGTTTTAGAGCTAGAAATAGCAAGTTAAAATAA
GGCTAGTCCGTTATCAACTTGAAAAAGTGGCACCGAGTCGGTGCTTTTTTTCTAGACCCAGCTTTCTTGT
ACAAAGTTGGCATTACGCTTTACGAGGATGCACATGTGACCGAGGGACACGAAGTGATCCGTTTAAACTA
TCAGTGTTTGACAGGATATATTGGCGGGTAAACCTAAGAGAAAAGAGCGTTTATTAGAATAATCGGATAT
TTAAAAGGGCGTGAAAAGGTTTATCCGTTCGTCCATTTGTATGTGCATGCCAACCACAGGGTTCCCCTCG
GGAGTCAGCCGTGCGGCTGCATGAAATCCTGGCCGGTTTGTCTGATGCCAAGCTGGCGGCCTGGCCGGCC
AGCTTGGCCGCTGAAGAAACCGAGCGCCGCCGTCTAAAAAGGTGATGTGTATTTGAGTAAAACAGCTTGC
GTCATGCGGTCGCTGCGTATATGATGCGATGAGTAAATAAACAAATACGCAAGGGGAACGCATGAAGGTT
ATCGCTGTACTTAACCAGAAAGGCGGGTCAGGCAAGACGACCATCGCAACCCATCTAGCCCGCGCCCTGC
AACTCGCCGGGGCCGATGTTCTGTTAGTCGATTCCGATCCCCAGGGCAGTGCCCGCGATTGGGCGGCCGT
GCGGGAAGATCAACCGCTAACCGTTGTCGGCATCGACCGCCCGACGATTGACCGCGACGTGAAGGCCATC
GGCCGGCGCGACTTCGTAGTGATCGACGGAGCGCCCCAGGCGGCGGACTTGGCTGTGTCCGCGATCAAGG
CAGCCGACTTCGTGCTGATTCCGGTGCAGCCAAGCCCTTACGACATATGGGCCACCGCCGACCTGGTGGA
GCTGGTTAAGCAGCGCATTGAGGTCACGGATGGAAGGCTACAAGCGGCCTTTGTCGTGTCGCGGGCGATC
AAAGGCACGCGCATCGGCGGTGAGGTTGCCGAGGCGCTGGCCGGGTACGAGCTGCCCATTCTTGAGTCCC
GTATCACGCAGCGCGTGAGCTACCCAGGCACTGCCGCCGCCGGCACAACCGTTCTTGAATCAGAACCCGA
GGGCGACGCTGCCCGCGAGGTCCAGGCGCTGGCCGCTGAAATTAAATCAAAACTCATTTGAGTTAATGAG
GTAAAGAGAAAATGAGCAAAAGCACAAACACGCTAAGTGCCGGCCGTCCGAGCGCACGCAGCAGCAAGGC
TGCAACGTTGGCCAGCCTGGCAGACACGCCAGCCATGAAGCGGGTCAACTTTCAGTTGCCGGCGGAGGAT
CACACCAAGCTGAAGATGTACGCGGTACGCCAAGGCAAGACCATTACCGAGCTGCTATCTGAATACATCG
CGCAGCTACCAGAGTAAATGAGCAAATGAATAAATGAGTAGATGAATTTTAGCGGCTAAAGGAGGCGGCA
TGGAAAATCAAGAACAACCAGGCACCGACGCCGTGGAATGCCCCATGTGTGGAGGAACGGGCGGTTGGCC
AGGCGTAAGCGGCTGGGTTGTCTGCCGGCCCTGCAATGGCACTGGAACCCCCAAGCCCGAGGAATCGGCG
TGAGCGGTCGCAAACCATCCGGCCCGGTACAAATCGGCGCGGCGCTGGGTGATGACCTGGTGGAGAAGTT
GAAGGCCGCGCAGGCCGCCCAGCGGCAACGCATCGAGGCAGAAGCACGCCCCGGTGAATCGTGGCAAGCG
GCCGCTGATCGAATCCGCAAAGAATCCCGGCAACCGCCGGCAGCCGGTGCGTCGTCGATTAGGAAGCCGC
CCAAGGGCGACGAGCAACCAGATTTTTTCGTTCCGATGCTCTATGACGTGGGCACCCGCGATAGTCGCAG
CATCATGGACGTGGCCGTTTTCCGTCTGTCGAAGCGTGACCGACGAGCTGGCGAGGTGATCCGCTACGAG
CTTCCAGACGGGCACGTAGAGGTTTCCGCAGGGCCGGCCGGCATGGCCAGTGTGTGGGATTACGACCTGG
TACTGATGGCGGTTTCCCATCTAACCGAATCCATGAACCGATACCGGGAAGGGAAGGGAGACAAGCCCGG
CCGCGTGTTCCGTCCACACGTTGCGGACGTACTCAAGTTCTGCCGGCGAGCCGATGGCGGAAAGCAGAAA
GACGACCTGGTAGAAACCTGCATTCGGTTAAACACCACGCACGTTGCCATGCAGCGTACGAAGAAGGCCA
AGAACGGCCGCCTGGTGACGGTATCCGAGGGTGAAGCCTTGATTAGCCGCTACAAGATCGTAAAGAGCGA
AACCGGGCGGCCGGAGTACATCGAGATCGAGCTAGCTGATTGGATGTACCGCGAGATTACAGAAGGCAAG
AACCCGGACGTGCTGACGGTTCACCCCGATTACTTTTTGATCGATCCCGGCATCGGCCGTTTTCTCTACC
GCCTGGCACGCCGCGCCGCAGGCAAGGCAGAAGCCAGATGGTTGTTCAAGACGATCTACGAACGCAGTGG
CAGCGCCGGAGAGTTCAAGAAGTTCTGTTTCACCGTGCGCAAGCTGATCGGGTCAAATGACCTGCCGGAG
TACGATTTGAAGGAGGAGGCGGGGCAGGCTGGCCCGATCCTAGTCATGCGCTACCGCAACCTGATCGAGG
GCGAAGCATCCGCCGGTTCCTAATGTACGGAGCAGATGCTAGGGCAAATTGCCCTAGCAGGGGAAAAAGG
TCGAAAAAGCTTCTTTCCTGTGGATAGCACGTACATTGGGAACCCAAAGCCGTACATTGGGAACCGGAAC
CCGTACATTGGGAACCCAAAGCCGTACATTGGGAACCGGTCACACATGTAAGTGACTGATATAAAAGAGA
AAAAAGGCGATTTTTCCGCCTAAAACTCTTTAAAACTTATTAAAACTCTTAAAACCCGCCTGGCCTGTGC
ATAACTGTCTGGCCAGCGCACAGCCGAACAGCTGCAAAAAGCGCCCACATCAAGGCTCCGAGTGCGCGGA
ACCCCTATTTGTTTATTTTTCTAAATACATTCAAATATGTATCCGCTCATGAGACAATAACCCKCCTGGC
CTGTGCATAACTGTCTGGCCAGCGCACAGCCGAACAGCTGCAAAAAGCGCCCACATCAAGGCTCCGAGTG
CGCGGAACCCCTATTTGTTTATTTTTCTAAATACATTCAAATATGTATCCGCTCATGAGACAATAACCCT
GATAAATGCTTCAATAATATTGAAAAAGGAAGAGTATGGCTAAAATGAGAATATCACCGGAATTGAAAAA
ACTGATCGAAAAATACCGCTGCGTAAAAGATACGGAAGGAATGTCTCCTGCTAAGGTATATAAGCTGGTG
GGAGAAAATGAAAACCTATATTTAAAAATGACGGACAGCCGGTATAAAGGGACCACCTATGATGTGGAAC
GGGAAAAGGACATGATGCTATGGCTGGAAGGAAAGCTGCCTGTTCCAAAGGTCCTGCACTTTGAACGGCA
TGATGGCTGGAGCAATCTGCTCATGAGTGAGGCCGATGGCGTCCTTTGCTCGGAAGAGTATGAAGATGAA
CAAAGCCCTGAAAAGATTATCGAGCTGTATGCGGAGTGCATCAGGCTCTTTCACTCCATCGACATATCGG
ATTGTCCCTATACGAATAGCTTAGACAGCCGCTTAGCCGAATTGGATTACTTACTGAATAACGATCTGGC
CGATGTGGATTGCGAAAACTGGGAAGAGGACACTCCATTTAAAGATCCGCGCGAGCTGTATGATTTTTTA
AAGACGGAAAAGCCCGAAGAGGAACTTGTCTTTTCCCACGGCGACCTGGGAGACAGCAACATCTTTGTGA
AAGATGGCAAAGTAAGTGGCTTTATTGATCTTGGGAGAAGCGGCAGGGCGGACAAGTGGTATGACATTGC
CTTCTGCGTCCGGTCGCTCAGGGAGGATATCGGGGAAGAACAGTATGTCGAGCTATTTTTTGACTTACTG
GGGATCAAGCCTGATTGGGAGAAAATAAAATATTATATTTTACTGGATGAATTGTTTTAGCTGTCAGACC
AAGTTTACTCATATATACTTTAGATTGATTTAAAACTTCATTTTTAATTTAAAAGGATCTAGGTGAAGAT
CCTTTTTGATAATCTCATGACCAAAATCCCTTAACGTGAGTTTTCGTTCCACTGAGCGTCAGACCCCGTA
GAAAAGATCAAAGGATCTTCTTGAGATCCTTTTTTTCTGCGCGTAATCTGCTGCTTGCAAACAAAAAAAC
CACCGCTACCAGCGGTGGTTTGTTTGCCGGATCAAGAGCTACCAACTCTTTTTCCGAAGGTAACTGGCTT
CAGCAGAGCGCAGATACCAAATACTGTTCTTCTAGTGTAGCCGTAGTTAGGCCACCACTTCAAGAACTCT
GTAGCACCGCCTACATACCTCGCTCTGCTAATCCTGTTACCAGTGGCTGCTGCCAGTGGCGATAAGTCGT
GTCTTACCGGGTTGGACTCAAGACGATAGTTACCGGATAAGGCGCAGCGGTCGGGCTGAACGGGGGGTTC
GTGCACACAGCCCAGCTTGGAGCGAACGACCTACACCGAACTGAGATACCTACAGCGTGAGCTATGAGAA
AGCGCCACGCTTCCCGAAGGGAGAAAGGCGGACAGGTATCCGGTAAGCGGCAGGGTCGGAACAGGAGAGC
GCACGAGGGAGCTTCCAGGGGGAAACGCCTGGTATCTTTATAGTCCTGTCGGGTTTCGCCACCTCTGACT
TGAGCGTCGATTTTTGTGATGCTCGTCAGGGGGGCGGAGCCTATGGAAAAACGCCAGCAACGCGGCCTTT
TTACGGTTCCTGCTCGGATCTGTTGGACCGGACAGTAGTCATGGTTGATGGGCTGCCTGTATCGAGTGGT
GATTTTGTGCCGAGCTGCCGGTCGGGGAGCTGTTGGCTGGCTGGTGGCAGGATATATTGTGGTGTAAACA
AATTGACGCTTAGACAACTTAATAACACATTGCGGACGTTTTTAATGTACTGGGGTT
